>Addgene plasmid #22869 | pCph8 | depositor full sequence | sequence record 10487 | Author sequence
TCGAGTCCCTATCAGTGATAGAGATTGACATCCCTATCAGTGATAGAGATACTGAGCACATCAGCAGGAC
GCACTGACCGAATTCATTAAAGAGGAGAAAGGTACCCATGGCCACCACCGTACAACTCAGCGACCAATCC
CTCCGTCAGCTAGAAACCCTCGCCATCCACACCGCCCACCTGATTCAGCCCCACGGTTTAGTGGTGGTCC
TGCAGGAACCAGACCTCACCATCAGCCAAATTAGCGCCAACTGCACCGGCATTTTAGGGCGATCGCCAGA
GGATTTGTTGGGCAGAACCCTAGGGGAAGTGTTTGATAGCTTTCAGATTGATCCCATCCAGAGTCGCCTA
ACGGCCGGACAAATCAGCAGCCTCAACCCCAGTAAACTTTGGGCGCGGGTCATGGGGGACGACTTTGTCA
TTTTTGACGGGGTTTTTCATCGCAACAGTGACGGTTTATTGGTATGTGAACTAGAGCCAGCCTACACTTC
CGATAATCTGCCCTTCCTCGGTTTTTATCACATGGCCAACGCTGCCCTGAATCGGTTGCGCCAACAAGCT
AATCTACGGGATTTCTACGATGTTATTGTCGAAGAAGTCCGCCGTATGACTGGCTTTGACCGGGTGATGC
TATACCGCTTTGATGAAAATAACCACGGTGATGTCATTGCCGAAGATAAACGGGATGATATGGAACCCTA
TTTGGGCCTGCACTATCCCGAATCGGATATTCCCCAACCCGCCCGTCGGCTATTTATCCACAACCCCATT
CGAGTAATTCCCGATGTTTATGGTGTGGCGGTGCCCCTGACCCCAGCGGTTAACCCCAGCACCAACCGAG
CGGTGGATTTAACAGAATCCATTCTGCGCAGTGCGTACCATTGCCACTTGACCTATCTGAAAAATATGGG
GGTAGGAGCGTCTTTAACCATTTCCCTAATTAAGGACGGCCATCTCTGGGGGCTCATTGCCTGCCACCAT
CAAACCCCCAAAGTAATTCCCTTTGAACTGCGTAAAGCCTGCGAATTTTTTGGTCGGGTGGTGTTTAGCA
ACATTTCCGCCCAGGAAGATACGGAAACCTTCGATTACCGGGTGCAGTTGGCGGAGCATGAAGCGGTTTT
ATTGGACAAAATGACCACGGCGGCGGATTTTGTCGAAGGATTAACTAATCATCCCGATCGCCTGTTGGGA
TTAACGGGCTCCCAGGGGGCGGCCATTTGCTTTGGGGAAAAATTGATTTTAGTAGGGGAAACCCCGGACG
AGAAAGCAGTGCAATATTTACTGCAATGGTTGGAGAATCGGGAAGTGCAAGACGTTTTCTTCACCTCTTC
CCTCTCACAAATTTATCCTGATGCAGTGAATTTTAAATCCGTGGCCAGTGGCTTATTGGCCATTCCCATT
GCCCGTCACAACTTTTTGCTCTGGTTTCGCCCTGAAGTGTTGCAAACGGTTAATTGGGGCGGTGACCCAA
ATCATGCTTACGAAGCTACCCAGGAAGACGGTAAAATCGAGCTCCATCCCCGCCAATCCTTTGACCTCTG
GAAAGAAATTGTCCGACTCCAATCTTTGCCCTGGCAATCGGTGGAAATCCAAAGTGCCCTGGCCCTGAAA
AAGGCGATCGTCAACCTCATTTTGCGCCAGGCAGAAGAATTGCATATGGCGGCTGGTGTTAAGCAACTGG
CGGATGACCGCACGCTGCTGATGGCGGGGGTAAGTCACGACTTGCGCACGCCGCTGACGCGTATTCGCCT
GGCGACTGAGATGATGAGCGAGCAGGATGGCTATCTGGCAGAATCGATCAATAAAGATATCGAAGAGTGC
AACGCCATCATTGAGCAGTTTATCGACTACCTGCGCACCGGGCAGGAGATGCCGATGGAAATGGCGGATC
TTAATGCAGTACTCGGTGAGGTGATTGCTGCCGAAAGTGGCTATGAGCGGGAAATTGAAACCGCGCTTTA
CCCCGGCAGCATTGAAGTGAAAATGCACCCGCTGTCGATCAAACGCGCGGTGGCGAATATGGTGGTCAAC
GCCGCCCGTTATGGCAATGGCTGGATCAAAGTCAGCAGCGGAACGGAGCCGAATCGCGCCTGGTTCCAGG
TGGAAGATGACGGTCCGGGAATTGCGCCGGAACAACGTAAGCACCTGTTCCAGCCGTTTGTCCGCGGCGA
CAGTGCGCGCACCATTAGCGGCACGGGATTAGGGCTGGCAATTGTGCAGCGTATCGTGGATAACCATAAC
GGGATGCTGGAGCTTGGCACCAGCGAGCGGGGCGGGCTTTCCATTCGCGCCTGGCTGCCAGTGCCGGTAA
CGCGGGCGCAGGGCATGACAAAAGAAGGGTAATCTAGAGGCATCAAATAAAACGAAAGGCTCAGTCGAAA
GACTGGGCCTTTCGTTTTATCTGTTGTTTGTCGGTGAACGCTCTCCTGAGTAGGACAAATCCGCCGCCCT
AGACCTAGGGCGTTCGGCTGCGGCGAGCGGTATCAGCTCACTCAAAGGCGGTAATACGGTTATCCACAGA
ATCAGGGGATAACGCAGGAAAGAACATGTGAGCAAAAGGCCAGCAAAAGGCCAGGAACCGTAAAAAGGCC
GCGTTGCTGGCGTTTTTCCATAGGCTCCGCCCCCCTGACGAGCATCACAAAAATCGACGCTCAAGTCAGA
GGTGGCGAAACCCGACAGGACTATAAAGATACCAGGCGTTTCCCCCTGGAAGCTCCCTCGTGCGCTCTCC
TGTTCCGACCCTGCCGCTTACCGGATACCTGTCCGCCTTTCTCCCTTCGGGAAGCGTGGCGCTTTCTCAA
TGCTCACGCTGTAGGTATCTCAGTTCGGTGTAGGTCGTTCGCTCCAAGCTGGGCTGTGTGCACGAACCCC
CCGTTCAGCCCGACCGCTGCGCCTTATCCGGTAACTATCGTCTTGAGTCCAACCCGGTAAGACACGACTT
ATCGCCACTGGCAGCAGCCACTGGTAACAGGATTAGCAGAGCGAGGTATGTAGGCGGTGCTACAGAGTTC
TTGAAGTGGTGGCCTAACTACGGCTACACTAGAAGGACAGTATTTGGTATCTGCGCTCTGCTGAAGCCAG
TTACCTTCGGAAAAAGAGTTGGTAGCTCTTGATCCGGCAAACAAACCACCGCTGGTAGCGGTGGTTTTTT
TGTTTGCAAGCAGCAGATTACGCGCAGAAAAAAAGGATCTCAAGAAGATCCTTTGATCTTTTCTACGGGG
TCTGACGCTCAGTGGAACGAAAACTCACGTTAAGGGATTTTGGTCATGACTAGTGCTTGGATTCTCACCA
ATAAAAAACGCCCGGCGGCAACCGAGCGTTCTGAACAAATCCAGATGGAGTTCTGAGGTCATTACTGGAT
CTATCAACAGGAGTCCAAGCGAGCTCGATATCAAATTACGCCCCGCCCTGCCACTCATCGCAGTACTGTT
GTAATTCATTAAGCATTCTGCCGACATGGAAGCCATCACAGACGGCATGATGAACCTGAATCGCCAGCGG
CATCAGCACCTTGTCGCCTTGCGTATAATATTTGCCCATGGTGAAAACGGGGGCGAAGAAGTTGTCCATA
TTGGCCACGTTTAAATCAAAACTGGTGAAACTCACCCAGGGATTGGCTGAGACGAAAAACATATTCTCAA
TAAACCCTTTAGGGAAATAGGCCAGGTTTTCACCGTAACACGCCACATCTTGCGAATATATGTGTAGAAA
CTGCCGGAAATCGTCGTGGTATTCACTCCAGAGCGATGAAAACGTTTCAGTTTGCTCATGGAAAACGGTG
TAACAAGGGTGAACACTATCCCATATCACCAGCTCACCGTCTTTCATTGCCATACGAAATTCCGGATGAG
CATTCATCAGGCGGGCAAGAATGTGAATAAAGGCCGGATAAAACTTGTGCTTATTTTTCTTTACGGTCTT
TAAAAAGGCCGTAATATCCAGCTGAACGGTCTGGTTATAGGTACATTGAGCAACTGACTGAAATGCCTCA
AAATGTTCTTTACGATGCCATTGGGATATATCAACGGTGGTATATCCAGTGATTTTTTTCTCCATTTTAG
CTTCCTTAGCTCCTGAAAATCTCGATAACTCAAAAAATACGCCCGGTAGTGATCTTATTTCATTATGGTG
AAAGTTGGAACCTCTTACGTGCCGATCAACGTCTCATTTTCGCCAGATATCGACGTCTAAGAAACCATTA
TTATCATGACATTAACCTATAAAAATAGGCGTATCACGAGGCCCTTTCGTCTTCACC
Features (pLannotate 1.2.2; 7 found; start..end, strand, type, name):
      6..79      +  promoter       PLtetO-1 promoter: modified phage lambda PL promoter with tet operator sites (Lutz and Bujard, 1997)
    108..2249    +  CDS            cph1: PHY1_SYNY3 - Experimental evidence at protein level: Swiss-Prot protein existence level 1. Regulatory photoreceptor which exists in two forms that are reversibly interconvertible by light: the R form that absorbs maximally in the red region of the spectrum and the FR form that absorbs maximally in the far-red region. Has also a slight blue shift for the far-red maximum. Forms a two-component system with the Rrcp1 response regulator. From Synechocystis sp. (strain PCC 6803 / Kazusa).
   2354..2440    +  terminator     rrnB T1 terminator: Escherichia coli rrnB; transcription terminator T1 from the E. coli rrnB gene
   2605..3193    -  rep_origin     ori: high-copy-number ColE1/pMB1/pBR322/pUC origin of replication
   3281..3375    -  terminator     lambda t0 terminator: transcription terminator from phage lambda
   3399..4055    -  CDS            cat: CAT_ECOLX - Experimental evidence at protein level: Swiss-Prot protein existence level 1. This enzyme is an effector of chloramphenicol resistance in bacteria. From Escherichia coli. This protein is used as a marker in many commonly used cloning vectors, such as pACYC184.
   4056..4158    -  promoter       cat promoter: promoter of the E. coli cat gene encoding chloramphenicol acetyltransferase
