[The description below was written by a language model from this plasmid's Addgene catalogue record and pLannotate feature annotations shown in this document.]
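Description:
pCph8 is a bacterial expression and synthetic-biology plasmid built on the Clontech pPROTet backbone. It carries a chimeric light-sensing histidine kinase for use in Escherichia coli. The plasmid replicates from a high-copy ColE1/pUC-type origin. Selection is with chloramphenicol, through a cat gene driven by its own promoter and followed by the phage lambda t0 terminator.

The insert, cloned between KpnI and XbaI sites that both remain intact, is the Cph8 fusion gene. It joins the first 517 amino acids of the Synechocystis phytochrome Cph1, a photoreceptor that interconverts between red- and far-red-absorbing forms, to the last 229 amino acids of the E. coli osmosensor kinase EnvZ. The record also notes an isoleucine-to-valine substitution at position 136 of the EnvZ histidine kinase domain. The automated annotation labels the whole open reading frame as cph1, probably because the kinase portion of the chimera resembles Cph1's own, so the EnvZ segment is not marked separately in the feature table. Transcription is driven by the PLtetO-1 promoter, a lambda PL derivative carrying tet operator sites. This promoter is repressible by TetR and otherwise strongly active. Transcription ends at the rrnB T1 terminator.

In the fusion, the phytochrome sensory domain stands in for EnvZ's native input domain, so that illumination is intended to govern EnvZ kinase signalling and the genes that depend on it. The record calls for an EnvZ knockout host, which removes competing native kinase activity. No reporter and no genes for chromophore synthesis appear on this plasmid, so any such functions would have to be supplied separately. The associated work used the construct to engineer E. coli that respond to light, and it was later used in a synthetic genetic edge-detection program.
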