Addgene plasmid #22869: pCph8
Depositing lab: Christopher Voigt. Depositing organization: University of California, San Francisco (UCSF). Publication: Synthetic biology: engineering Escherichia coli to see light. Levskaya A, Chevalier AA, Tabor JJ, Simpson ZB, Lavery LA, Levy M, Davidson EA, Scouras A, Ellington AD, Marcotte EM, Voigt CA. Nature. 2005 Nov 24. 438(7067):441-2. 10.1038/nature04405 PubMed 16306980.
Backbone
  Vector backbone: pPROTet
  Backbone manufacturer: Clontech
  Backbone size w/o insert (bp): 2021
  Vector type: Bacterial Expression, Synthetic Biology
Growth in bacteria
  Bacterial resistance: Chloramphenicol, 25 μg/mL
  Growth temperature: 37°C
  Growth strain: DH5alpha
  Growth instructions: EnvZ knockout strain
  Copy number: High Copy
Gene/Insert
  Gene/Insert name: pCph8
  Species: Synechocystis/E.coli fusion gene
  Insert size (bp): 2236
  Mutation: First 517 amino acids of Cph1 and the last 229 amino acids of EnvZ. ILE TO VAL mutation at position 136 of the HK EnvZ domain.
  Cloning method: Restriction Enzyme; 5′ cloning site Kpn1 (not destroyed); 3′ cloning site Xba1 (not destroyed)
  Sequencing primers: 5′ sequence
Terms and licenses: Academic/Nonprofit Terms; Industry Terms: Not Available to Industry
Depositor comments: This plasmid was also used in the 2009 Cell paper: "A synthetic genetic edge detection program." PMID:19563759
How to cite: pCph8 was a gift from Christopher Voigt (Addgene plasmid # 22869 ; http://n2t.net/addgene:22869 ; RRID:Addgene_22869)
