>Addgene plasmid #22869 | pCph8 | addgene partial sequence | sequence record 30602 | 22869 with pBR322ori-F
GATTGAGCGTCGATTTTTGTGATGCTCGTCAGGGGGGCGGAGCCTATGGAAAAACGCCAGCAACGCGGCC
TTTTTACGGTTCCTGGCCTTTTGCTGGCCTTTTGCTCACATGTTCTTGCATGCGTTATCCCCTGATTCTG
TGGATAACCGTATTACCGCCTTTGAGTGAGCTGATACCGCTCGCCGCAGCCGAACGCCCTAGGTCTAGGG
CGGCGGATTTGTCCTACTCAGGAGAGCGTTCACCGACAAACAACAGATAAAACGAAAGGCCCAGTCTTTC
GACTGAGCCTTTCGTTTTATTTGATGCCTCTAGATTACCCTTCTTTTGTCATGCCCTGCGCCCGCGTTAC
CGGCACTGGCAGCCAGGCGCGAATGGAAAGCCCGCCCCGCTCGCTGGTGCCAAGCTCCAGCATCCCGTTA
TGGTTATCCACGATACGCTGCACAATTGCCAGCCCTAATCCCGTGCCGCTAATGGTGCGCGCACTGTCGC
CGCGGACAAACGGCTGGAACAGGTGCTTACGTTGTTCCGGCGCAATTCCCGGACCGTCATCTTCCACCTG
GAACCAGGCGCGATTCGGCTCCGTTCCGCTGCTGACTTTGACCCAGCCATTGCCATAACGGGCGGCGTTG
ACCACCATATTCGCCACCGCGCGTTTGATCGACAGCGGGTGCATTTTCACTTCAATGCTGCCGGGGTAAA
GCGCGGTTTCAATTTCCCGCTCATAGCCACTTTCGGCAGCAATCACCTCACCGAGTACTGCATTAAGATC
CGCCATTTCCATCGGCATCTCCTGCCCGGTGCGCAGGTAGTCGATAAACTGCTCAATGATGGCGTTGCAC
TCTTCGATATCTTTATTGATCGATTCTGCCAGATAGCCATCCTGCTCGCTCATCATCTCAGTCGCCAGGC
GAATACGCGTCAGCGGCGTGCGCAAGTCGTGACTTA
